>Addgene plasmid #32835 | HA-Mob | addgene full sequence | sequence record 456574 | Addgene NGS Result
GACGGATCGGGAGATCTCCCGATCCCCTATGGTGCACTCTCAGTACAATCTGCTCTGATGCCGCATAGTT
AAGCCAGTATCTGCTCCCTGCTTGTGTGTTGGAGGTCGCTGAGTAGTGCGCGAGCAAAATTTAAGCTACA
ACAAGGCAAGGCTTGACCGACAATTGCATGAAGAATCTGCTTAGGGTTAGGCGTTTTGCGCTGCTTCGCG
ATGTACGGGCCAGATATACGCGTTGACATTGATTATTGACTAGTTATTAATAGTAATCAATTACGGGGTC
ATTAGTTCATAGCCCATATATGGAGTTCCGCGTTACATAACTTACGGTAAATGGCCCGCCTGGCTGACCG
CCCAACGACCCCCGCCCATTGACGTCAATAATGACGTATGTTCCCATAGTAACGCCAATAGGGACTTTCC
ATTGACGTCAATGGGTGGAGTATTTACGGTAAACTGCCCACTTGGCAGTACATCAAGTGTATCATATGCC
AAGTACGCCCCCTATTGACGTCAATGACGGTAAATGGCCCGCCTGGCATTATGCCCAGTACATGACCTTA
TGGGACTTTCCTACTTGGCAGTACATCTACGTATTAGTCATCGCTATTACCATGGTGATGCGGTTTTGGC
AGTACATCAATGGGCGTGGATAGCGGTTTGACTCACGGGGATTTCCAAGTCTCCACCCCATTGACGTCAA
TGGGAGTTTGTTTTGGCACCAAAATCAACGGGACTTTCCAAAATGTCGTAACAACTCCGCCCCATTGACG
CAAATGGGCGGTAGGCGTGTACGGTGGGAGGTCTATATAAGCAGAGCTCTCTGGCTAACTAGAGAACCCA
CTGCTTACTGGCTTATCGAAATTAATACGACTCACTATAGGGAGACCCAAGCTTGCCATGGCCTACCCAT
ACGATGTTCCTGACTATGCGGGCTATCCCTATGACGTCCCGGACTATGCAGGATCCTATCCATATGACGT
TCCAGATTACGCTGCTCAGTGCGGCCGCATGAGCTTCCTCTTCAGCAGCCGCTCTTCTAAAACATTCAAA
CCAAAGAAGAATATCCCTGAAGGATCTCATCAGTATGAACTCTTAAAACATGCAGAAGCAACTCTAGGAA
GTGGGAATCTGAGACAAGCTGTTATGTTGCCTGAGGGAGAGGATCTCAATGAATGGATTGCTGTGAACAC
TGTGGATTTCTTTAACCAGATCAACATGTTATATGGAACTATTACAGAATTCTGCACTGAAGCAAGCTGT
CCAGTCATGTCTGCAGGTCCGAGATATGAATATCACTGGGCAGATGGTACTAATATTAAAAAGCCAATCA
AATGTTCTGCACCAAAATACATTGACTATTTGATGACTTGGGTTCAAGATCAGCTTGATGATGAAACTCT
TTTTCCTTCTAAGATTGGTGTCCCATTTCCCAAAAACTTTATGTCTGTGGCAAAGACTATTCTAAAGCGT
CTGTTCAGGGTTTATGCCCATATTTATCACCAGCACTTTGATTCTGTGATGCAGCTGCAAGAGGAGGCCC
ACCTCAACACCTCCTTTAAGCACTTTATTTTCTTTGTTCAGGAGTTTAATCTGATTGATAGGCGTGAGCT
GGCACCTCTTCAAGAATTAATAGAGAAACTTGGATAAAAGACAGATAACTCGAGGGGGGGCCCTATTCTA
TAGTGTCACCTAAATGCTAGAGCTCGCTGATCAGCCTCGACTGTGCCTTCTAGTTGCCAGCCATCTGTTG
TTTGCCCCTCCCCCGTGCCTTCCTTGACCCTGGAAGGTGCCACTCCCACTGTCCTTTCCTAATAAAATGA
GGAAATTGCATCGCATTGTCTGAGTAGGTGTCATTCTATTCTGGGGGGTGGGGTGGGGCAGGACAGCAAG
GGGGAGGATTGGGAAGACAATAGCAGGCATGCTGGGGATGCGGTGGGCTCTATGGCTTCTGAGGCGGAAA
GAACCAGCTGGGGCTCTAGGGGGTATCCCC
[124 nt withheld, positions 1991-2114]
C
[91 nt withheld, positions 2116-2206]
A
[49 nt withheld, positions 2208-2256]
CCTTTGACGTTGGAGTCCACGTTCTTT
[37 nt withheld, positions 2284-2320]
ACCCTATCTCGGTCTATTCTTTTGATTTATAAGGGATTTTGCCGATTTCGGCCTATTGGTTAAAAAATGA
GCTGATTTAACAAAAATTTAACGCGAATTAATTCTGTGGAATGTGTGTCAGTTAGGGTGTGGAAAGTCCC
CAGGCTCCCCAGCAGGCAGAAGTATGCAAAGCATGCATCTCAATTAGTCAGCAACCAGGTGTGGAAAGTC
CCCAGGCTCCCCAGCAGGCAGAAGTATGCAAAGCATGCATCTCAATTAGTCAGCAACCATAGTCCCGCCC
CTAACTCCGCCCATCCCGCCCCTAACTCCGCCCAGTTCCGCCCATTCTCCGCCCCATGGCTGACTAATTT
TTTTTATTTATGCAGAGGCCGAGGCCGCCTCTGCCTCTGAGCTATTCCAGAAGTAGTGAGGAGGCTTTTT
TGGAGGCCTAGGCTTTTGCAAAAAGCTCCCGGGAGCTTGTATATCCATTTTCGGATCTGATCAAGAGACA
GGATGAGGATCGTTTCGCATGATTGAACAAGATGGATTGCACGCAGGTTCTCCGGCCGCTTGGGTGGAGA
GGCTATTCGGCTATGACTGGGCACAACAGACAATCGGCTGCTCTGATGCCGCCGTGTTCCGGCTGTCAGC
GCAGGGGCGCCCGGTTCTTTTTGTCAAGACCGACCTGTCCGGTGCCCTGAATGAACTGCAGGACGAGGCA
GCGCGGCTATCGTGGCTGGCCACGACGGGCGTTCCTTGCGCAGCTGTGCTCGACGTTGTCACTGAAGCGG
GAAGGGACTGGCTGCTATTGGGCGAAGTGCCGGGGCAGGATCTCCTGTCATCTCACCTTGCTCCTGCCGA
GAAAGTATCCATCATGGCTGATGCAATGCGGCGGCTGCATACGCTTGATCCGGCTACCTGCCCATTCGAC
CACCAAGCGAAACATCGCATCGAGCGAGCACGTACTCGGATGGAAGCCGGTCTTGTCGATCAGGATGATC
TGGACGAAGAGCATCAGGGGCTCGCGCCAGCCGAACTGTTCGCCAGGCTCAAGGCGCGCATGCCCGACGG
CGAGGATCTCGTCGTGACCCATGGCGATGCCTGCTTGCCGAATATCATGGTGGAAAATGGCCGCTTTTCT
GGATTCATCGACTGTGGCCGGCTGGGTGTGGCGGACCGCTATCAGGACATAGCGTTGGCTACCCGTGATA
TTGCTGAAGAGCTTGGCGGCGAATGGGCTGACCGCTTCCTCGTGCTTTACGGTATCGCCGCTCCCGATTC
GCAGCGCATCGCCTTCTATCGCCTTCTTGACGAGTTCTTCTGAGCGGGACTCTGGGGTTCGAAATGACCG
ACCAAGCGACGCCCAACCTGCCATCACGAGATTTCGATTCCACCGCCGCCTTCTATGAAAGGTTGGGCTT
CGGAATCGTTTTCCGGGACGCCGGCTGGATGATCCTCCAGCGCGGGGATCTCATGCTGGAGTTCTTCGCC
CACCCCAACTTGTTTATTGCAGCTTATAATGGTTACAAATAAAGCAATAGCATCACAAATTTCACAAATA
AAGCATTTTTTTCACTGCATTCTAGTTGTGGTTTGTCCAAACTCATCAATGTATCTTATCATGTCTGTAT
ACCGTCGACCTCTAGCTAGAGCTTGGCGTAATCATGGTCATAGCTGTTTCCTGTGTGAAATTGTTATCCG
CTCACAATTCCACACAACATACGAGCCGGAAGCATAAAGTGTAAAGCCTGGGGTGCCTAATGAGTGAGCT
AACTCACATTAATTGCGTTGCGCTCACTGCCCGCTTTCCAGTCGGGAAACCTGTCGTGCCAGCTGCATTA
ATGAATCGGCCAACGCGCGGGGAGAGGCGGTTTGCGTATTGGGCGCTCTTCCGCTTCCTCGCTCACTGAC
TCGCTGCGCTCGGTCGTTCGGCTGCGGCGAGCGGTATCAGCTCACTCAAAGGCGGTAATACGGTTATCCA
CAGAATCAGGGGATAACGCAGGAAAGAACATGTGAGCAAAAGGCCAGCAAAAGGCCAGGAACCGTAAAAA
GGCCGCGTTGCTGGCGTTTTTCCATAGGCTCCGCCCCCCTGACGAGCATCACAAAAATCGACGCTCAAGT
CAGAGGTGGCGAAACCCGACAGGACTATAAAGATACCAGGCGTTTCCCCCTGGAAGCTCCCTCGTGCGCT
CTCCTGTTCCGACCCTGCCGCTTACCGGATACCTGTCCGCCTTTCTCCCTTCGGGAAGCGTGGCGCTTTC
TCATAGCTCACGCTGTAGGTATCTCAGTTCGGTGTAGGTCGTTCGCTCCAAGCTGGGCTGTGTGCACGAA
CCCCCCGTTCAGCCCGACCGCTGCGCCTTATCCGGTAACTATCGTCTTGAGTCCAACCCGGTAAGACACG
ACTTATCGCCACTGGCAGCAGCCACTGGTAACAGGATTAGCAGAGCGAGGTATGTAGGCGGTGCTACAGA
GTTCTTGAAGTGGTGGCCTAACTACGGCTACACTAGAAGAACAGTATTTGGTATCTGCGCTCTGCTGAAG
CCAGTTACCTTCGGAAAAAGAGTTGGTAGCTCTTGATCCGGCAAACAAACCACCGCTGGTAGCGGTGGTT
TTTTTGTTTGCAAGCAGCAGATTACGCGCAGAAAAAAAGGATCTCAAGAAGATCCTTTGATCTTTTCTAC
GGGGTCTGACGCTCAGTGGAACGAAAACTCACGTTAAGGGATTTTGGTCATGAGATTATCAAAAAGGATC
TTCACCTAGATCCTTTTAAATTAAAAATGAAGTTTTAAATCAATCTAAAGTATATATGAGTAAACTTGGT
CTGACAGTTACCAATGCTTAATCAGTGAGGCACCTATCTCAGCGATCTGTCTATTTCGTTCATCCATAGT
TGCCTGACTCCCCGTCGTGTAGATAACTACGATACGGGAGGGCTTACCATCTGGCCCCAGTGCTGCAATG
ATACCGCGAGACCCACGCTCACCGGCTCCAGATTTATCAGCAATAAACCAGCCAGCCGGAAGGGCCGAGC
GCAGAAGTGGTCCTGCAACTTTATCCGCCTCCATCCAGTCTATTAATTGTTGCCGGGAAGCTAGAGTAAG
TAGTTCGCCAGTTAATAGTTTGCGCAACGTTGTTGCCATTGCTACAGGCATCGTGGTGTCACGCTCGTCG
TTTGGTATGGCTTCATTCAGCTCCGGTTCCCAACGATCAAGGCGAGTTACATGATCCCCCATGTTGTGCA
AAAAAGCGGTTAGCTCCTTCGGTCCTCCGATCGTTGTCAGAAGTAAGTTGGCCGCAGTGTTATCACTCAT
GGTTATGGCAGCACTGCATAATTCTCTTACTGTCATGCCATCCGTAAGATGCTTTTCTGTGACTGGTGAG
TACTCAACCAAGTCATTCTGAGAATAGTGTATGCGGCGACCGAGTTGCTCTTGCCCGGCGTCAATACGGG
ATAATACCGCGCCACATAGCAGAACTTTAAAAGTGCTCATCATTGGAAAACGTTCTTCGGGGCGAAAACT
CTCAAGGATCTTACCGCTGTTGAGATCCAGTTCGATGTAACCCACTCGTGCACCCAACTGATCTTCAGCA
TCTTTTACTTTCACCAGCGTTTCTGGGTGAGCAAAAACAGGAAGGCAAAATGCCGCAAAAAAGGGAATAA
GGGCGACACGGAAATGTTGAATACTCATACTCTTCCTTTTTCAATATTATTGAAGCATTTATCAGGGTTA
TTGTCTCATGAGCGGATACATATTTGAATGTATTTAGAAAAATAAACAAATAGGGGTTCCGCGCACATTT
CCCCGAAAAGTGCCACCTGACGTC
Features (pLannotate 1.2.2; 22 found; start..end, strand, type, name):
     28..80      -  misc_feature   bom (fragment): basis of mobility region from pBR322
    235..614     +  enhancer       CMV enhancer: human cytomegalovirus immediate early enhancer
    615..818     +  promoter       CMV promoter: human cytomegalovirus (CMV) immediate early promoter
    814..847     +  LTR            5' LTR (truncated) (fragment): truncated 5' long terminal repeat (LTR) from HIV-1
    863..881     +  promoter       T7 promoter: promoter for bacteriophage T7 RNA polymerase
    904..993     +  CDS            3xHA: three tandem HA epitope tags
   1009..1644    +  CDS            MOB1A: MOB1A_HUMAN - Also known as C2orf6, MOB4B, MOBK1B, MOBKL1B. Experimental evidence at protein level: Swiss-Prot protein existence level 1. Activator of LATS1/2 in the Hippo signaling pathway which plays a pivotal role in organ size control and tumor suppression by restricting proliferation and promoting apoptosis. The core of this pathway is composed of a kinase cascade wherein STK3/MST2 and STK4/MST1, in complex with its regulatory protein SAV1, phosphorylates and activates LATS1/2 in complex with its regulatory protein MOB1, which in turn phosphorylates and inactivates YAP1 oncoprotein and WW
   1677..1695    -  promoter       SP6 promoter: promoter for bacteriophage SP6 RNA polymerase
   1721..1945    +  polyA_signal   bGH poly(A) signal: bovine growth hormone polyadenylation signal
   1949..1970    +  promoter       SV40 promoter (fragment): SV40 enhancer and early promoter
   1991..2419    +  rep_origin     f1 ori (sequence partly withheld): f1 bacteriophage origin of replication; arrow indicates direction of (+) strand synthesis
   2433..2762    +  promoter       SV40 promoter: SV40 enhancer and early promoter
   2829..3620    +  CDS            neo: KKA2_KLEPN - Also known as kan, nptII. Experimental evidence at protein level: Swiss-Prot protein existence level 1. Resistance to kanamycin, neomycin, paromomycin, ribostamycin, butirosin and gentamicin B. From Klebsiella pneumoniae.
   3644..3802    +  CDS            ble (fragment): BLE_KLEPN - Experimental evidence at protein level: Swiss-Prot protein existence level 1. Binding protein with a strong affinity to the bleomycin family of antibiotics. Binds to CL990; an antimitotic-antibiotic compound. From Klebsiella pneumoniae.
   3797..3918    +  polyA_signal   SV40 poly(A) signal: SV40 polyadenylation signal
   3991..4007    -  protein_bind   lac operator: The lac repressor binds to the lac operator to inhibit transcription in E. coli. This inhibition can be relieved by adding lactose or isopropyl-β-D-thiogalactopyranoside (IPTG). lac repressor encoded by lacI
   4015..4045    -  promoter       lac promoter: promoter for the E. coli lac operon
   4060..4081    -  protein_bind   CAP binding site: CAP binding activates transcription in the presence of cAMP. E. coli catabolite activator protein
   4094..4186    -  CDS            lacI (fragment): lac repressor; lacI; The lac repressor binds to the lac operator to inhibit transcription in E. coli. This inhibition can be relieved by adding lactose or isopropyl-β-D-thiogalactopyranoside (IPTG).
   4369..4957    -  rep_origin     ori: high-copy-number ColE1/pMB1/pBR322/pUC origin of replication
   5128..5988    -  CDS            AmpR: β-lactamase; bla; confers resistance to ampicillin, carbenicillin, and related antibiotics
   5989..6093    -  promoter       AmpR promoter: bla
