[The description below was written by a language model from this plasmid's Addgene catalogue record and pLannotate feature annotations shown in this document.]
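Description:
HA-Mob is a mammalian expression plasmid built on the pcDNA3-HA backbone that produces human MOB1A (Mob1) with an N-terminal HA epitope tag. In the sequenced record of about 6.1 kb, the human cytomegalovirus immediate-early enhancer and promoter drive an open reading frame that begins with a backbone-encoded tag, annotated as three tandem HA epitopes. The MOB1A coding sequence follows, and transcripts are terminated by the bovine growth hormone polyadenylation signal. T7 and SP6 phage promoters flank the insert, as is usual for pcDNA3-type vectors, and could support in vitro transcription. The cloning sites used for the insert are not recorded. Short annotations such as an HIV-1 LTR fragment next to the CMV promoter, and ble and lacI fragments elsewhere, appear to be partial sequence matches rather than functional elements.

The plasmid is propagated in E. coli through a high-copy ColE1/pUC-type origin with ampicillin selection (AmpR under its own bla promoter). An f1 origin is also present and allows single-stranded DNA production. For mammalian cells, an SV40 early promoter drives the neomycin phosphotransferase gene, followed by an SV40 polyadenylation signal, so stable transfectants can be selected with G418.

MOB1A is a regulatory partner and activator of the LATS1/2 kinases in the Hippo pathway, which phosphorylate and inactivate the YAP oncoprotein. The associated study concerns Hippo-mediated YAP inactivation in cell contact inhibition and tissue growth control. The construct therefore suits transient or stable overexpression of tagged Mob1, with the HA tag allowing detection or immunoprecipitation in signalling and interaction experiments.
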