Addgene plasmid #32835: HA-Mob
Depositing lab: Kunliang Guan. Depositing organization: University of California, San Diego (UCSD). Publication: Inactivation of YAP oncoprotein by the Hippo pathway is involved in cell contact inhibition and tissue growth control. Zhao B, Wei X, Li W, Udan RS, Yang Q, Kim J, Xie J, Ikenoue T, Yu J, Li L, Zheng P, Ye K, Chinnaiyan A, Halder G, Lai ZC, Guan KL. Genes Dev. 2007 Nov 1. 21(21):2747-61. 10.1101/gad.1602907 PubMed 17974916.
Backbone
  Vector backbone: pcDNA3-HA
  Backbone size w/o insert (bp): 5400
  Vector type: Mammalian Expression
Growth in bacteria
  Bacterial resistance: Ampicillin, 100 μg/mL
  Growth temperature: 37°C
  Growth strain: DH5alpha
  Copy number: Unknown
Gene/Insert
  Gene/Insert name: Mob (alt name: Mob1)
  Species: H. sapiens (human)
  Entrez Gene: MOB1A (a.k.a. C2orf6, MATS1, MOB1, MOBK1B, MOBKL1B, Mob4B)
  Promoter: CMV
  Tag / fusion protein: HA (N terminal on backbone)
  Cloning method: Restriction Enzyme; 5′ cloning site NA (unknown if destroyed); 3′ cloning site NA (unknown if destroyed)
  Sequencing primers: 5′ CMV-F; 3′ BGH-rev
Terms and licenses: Academic/Nonprofit Terms; Industry Terms: Not Available to Industry
How to cite: HA-Mob was a gift from Kunliang Guan (Addgene plasmid # 32835 ; http://n2t.net/addgene:32835 ; RRID:Addgene_32835)
