>Addgene plasmid #32835 | HA-Mob | addgene partial sequence | sequence record 39720 | CMV-F
AGCAGAGCTCTCTGGCTACTAGAGAACCCACTGCTTACTGGCTTATCGAAATTAATACGACTCACTATAG
GGAGACCCAAGCTTGCCATGGCCTACCCATACGATGTTCCTGACTATGCGGGCTATCCCTATGACGTCCC
GGACTATGCAGGATCCTATCCATATGACGTTCCAGATTACGCTGCTCAGTGCGGCCGCATGAGCTTCCTC
TTCAGCAGCCGCTCTTCTAAAACATTCAAACCAAAGAAGAATATCCCTGAAGGATCTCATCAGTATGAAC
TCTTAAAACATGCAGAAGCAACTCTAGGAAGTGGGAATCTGAGACAAGCTGTTATGTTGCCTGAGGGAGA
GGATCTCAATGAATGGATTGCTGTGAACACTGTGGATTTCTTTAACCAGATCAACATGTTATATGGAACT
ATTACAGAATTCTGCACTGAAGCAAGCTGTCCAGTCATGTCTGCAGGTCCGAGATATGAATATCACTGGG
CAGATGGTACTAATATTAAAAAGCCAATCAAATGTTCTGCACCAAAATACATTGACTATTTGATGACTTG
GGTTCAAGATCAGCTTGATGATGAAACTCTTTTTCCTTCTAAGATTGGTGTCCCATTTCCCAAAAACTTT
ATGTCTGTGGCAAAGACTATTCTAAAGCGTCTGTTCAGGGTTTATGCCCATATTTATCACCAGCACTTTG
ATTCTGTGATGCAGCTGCAAGAGGAGGCCCACCTCAACACCTCCTTTAAGCACTTTATTTTCTTTGTTCA
GGAGTTTAATCTGATTGATAGGCGTGAGCTGGCACCTCTTCAAGAATTAATAGAGAAACTTGGAT
